Addgene plasmid #230732: AiP1893 - pAAV-AiE2581m-minBG-SYFP2-WPRE3-BGHpA
Purpose: AiE2581m is an enhancer sequence, designed to drive AAV-mediated transgene expression in specific populations of brain cells
Depositing lab: Allen Institute for Brain Science & Bosiljka Tasic. Depositing organization: Allen Institute. Publication: A suite of enhancer AAVs and transgenic mouse lines for genetic access to cortical cell types. Ben-Simon Y, Hooper M, Narayan S, Daigle TL, Dwivedi D, Way SW, Oster A, Stafford DA, Mich JK, Taormina MJ, Martinez RA, Opitz-Araya X, Roth JR, Alexander JR, Allen S, Amster A, Arbuckle J, Ayala A, Baker PM, Bakken TE, Barcelli T, Barta S, Bendrick J, Bertagnolli D, Bielstein C, Bishwakarma P, Bowlus J, Boyer G, Brouner K, Casian B, Casper T, Chakka AB, Chakrabarty R, Chance RK, Chavan S, Clark M, Colbert K, Collman F, Daniel S, Departee M, DiValentin P, Donadio N, Dotson N, Egdorf T, Fliss T, Gabitto M, Garcia J, Gary A, Gasperini M, Gloe J, Goldy J, Gore BB, Graybuck L, Greisman N, Haeseleer F, Halterman C, Haradon Z, Hastings SD, Helback O, Ho W, Hockemeyer D, Huang C, Huff S, Hunker A, Johansen N, Jones D, Juneau Z, Kalmbach B, Kannan M, Khem S, Kussick E, Kutsal R, Larsen R, Lee C, Lee AY, Leibly M, Lenz GH, Li S, Liang E, Lusk N, Madigan Z, Malloy J, Malone J, McCue R, Melchor J, Mollenkopf T, Moosman S, Morin E, Newman D, Ng L, Ngo K, Omstead V, Otto S, Oyama A, Pena N, Pham T, Phillips E, Pom CA, Potekhina L, Ransford S, Ray PL, Rette D, Reynoldson C, Rimorin C, Rocha D, Ruiz A, Sanchez REA, Sawyer L, Sedeno-Cortes A, Sevigny JP, Shapovalova N, Shepard N, Shulga L, Sigler AR, Siverts L, Soliman S, Somasundaram S, Staats B, Stewart K, Szelenyi E, Tieu M, Trader C, Tran A, van Velthoven CTJ, Walker M, Wang Y, Weed N, Wirthlin M, Wood T, Wynalda B, Yao Z, Zhou T, Ariza J, Dee N, Reding M, Ronellenfitch K, Mufti S, Sunkin SM, Smith KA, Esposito L, Waters J, Thyagarajan B, Yao S, Lein ES, Zeng H, Levi BP, Ngai J, Ting JT, Tasic B. Cell. 2025 May 16:S0092-8674(25)00513-6. doi: 10.1016/j.cell.2025.05.002. PubMed 40403729.
Backbone
  Vector backbone: pAAV2
  Vector type: AAV
Growth in bacteria
  Bacterial resistance: Ampicillin, 100 μg/mL
  Growth temperature: 37°C
  Growth strain: NEB Stable
  Copy number: High Copy
Gene/Insert
  Gene/Insert name: SYFP2
  Species: Synthetic
  Promoter: minBG
  Cloning method: Gibson Cloning
Terms and licenses: Academic/Nonprofit Terms; Industry Terms: Not Available to Industry
How to cite: AiP1893 - pAAV-AiE2581m-minBG-SYFP2-WPRE3-BGHpA was a gift from Allen Institute for Brain Science & Bosiljka Tasic (Addgene plasmid # 230732 ; http://n2t.net/addgene:230732 ; RRID:Addgene_230732)
