[The description below was written by a language model from this plasmid's Addgene catalogue record and pLannotate feature annotations shown in this document.]
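Description:
AiP1893 - pAAV-AiE2581m-minBG-SYFP2-WPRE3-BGHpA is an AAV transfer plasmid built on a pAAV2 backbone, 4,892 nt in the sequenced record, for packaging an enhancer-driven fluorescent reporter into recombinant adeno-associated virus. It is propagated in E. coli as a high-copy plasmid through a ColE1/pUC-type origin and selected with ampicillin via the β-lactamase gene and its own promoter. An f1 phage origin and short remnants of pBR322 bom and rop sequences are also present in the backbone. The recorded recombination-deficient growth strain is consistent with the need to keep the repeat-rich ITRs intact.

The viral payload lies between AAV2 inverted terminal repeats, which supply the signals for genome replication and encapsidation. The right ITR is annotated in full, whereas the left one is detected only as two short fragments. Between the left ITR and the reporter is an unannotated stretch that, judging from the plasmid name and catalogue fields, should hold the AiE2581m enhancer followed by the minimal beta-globin promoter (minBG), although the feature table does not mark either element. A minimal promoter has little activity on its own, so transcription depends on the upstream enhancer, and this is what gives cell-type selectivity. The cassette expresses SYFP2, a rapidly maturing monomeric yellow fluorescent protein derived from Aequorea victoria. It is followed by WPRE3, a shortened woodchuck hepatitis virus posttranscriptional element (annotated as two WPRE fragments) that boosts transcript expression while saving packaging space, and by a bovine growth hormone polyadenylation signal.

The construct is intended to drive AAV-mediated transgene expression in specific populations of brain cells, with SYFP2 fluorescence reporting where the enhancer is active. The record does not state which cell population AiE2581m targets.
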