Features (pLannotate 1.2.2; 14 found; start..end, strand, type, name):
      9..36      +  repeat_region  AAV2 ITR (fragment): inverted terminal repeat of adeno-associated virus serotype 2 inverted
     65..92      +  repeat_region  AAV2 ITR (fragment): inverted terminal repeat of adeno-associated virus serotype 2 inverted
    907..1623    +  CDS            SYFP2: SYFP2 is a basic (constitutively fluorescent) yellow fluorescent protein published in 2006, derived from Aequorea victoria. It is reported to be a very rapidly-maturing monomer with moderate acid sensitivity.
   1663..1820    +  misc_feature   WPRE (fragment): woodchuck hepatitis virus posttranscriptional regulatory element
   1826..1906    +  misc_feature   WPRE (fragment): woodchuck hepatitis virus posttranscriptional regulatory element
   1923..2034    +  polyA_signal   bGH poly(A) signal: bovine growth hormone polyadenylation signal
   2152..2292    +  repeat_region  AAV2 ITR: inverted terminal repeat of adeno-associated virus serotype 2 inverted
   2297..2348    -  misc_feature   bom (fragment): basis of mobility region from pBR322
   2367..2822    +  rep_origin     f1 ori (sequence partly withheld): f1 bacteriophage origin of replication; arrow indicates direction of (+) strand synthesis
   2823..2872    -  misc_feature   bom (fragment): basis of mobility region from pBR322
   2974..3009    -  CDS            rop (fragment): Rop protein, which maintains plasmids at low copy number; rop
   3104..3208    +  promoter       AmpR promoter: bla
   3209..4069    +  CDS            AmpR: β-lactamase; bla; confers resistance to ampicillin, carbenicillin, and related antibiotics
   4240..4828    +  rep_origin     ori: high-copy-number ColE1/pMB1/pBR322/pUC origin of replication
>Addgene plasmid #230732 | AiP1893 - pAAV-AiE2581m-minBG-SYFP2-WPRE3-BGHpA | addgene full sequence | sequence record 466323 | Addgene NGS Result
GCAGGCAGCTGCGCGCTCGCTCGCTCACTGAGGCCGCCCGGGCGTCGGGCGACCTTTGGTCGCCCGGCCT
CAGTGAGCGAGCGAGCGCGCAGAGAGGGAGTGGCCAACTCCATCACTAGGGGTTCCTGCGGCCGCATCCC
TTATTTGATTATAGGTATAGCACCCTATTCCAAAAATGTTTCTGCAGGGCTGGGGTTGTAGCTCAGTGAC
AGATTGTTTGCTTAGCATGCCCCAAGCCCAGGGTTCAATCCCTAGCACTGAAGGGAAAGTGCAAAAGCAG
TTACTTACTACCTTGGAGAGGGAATTCTGTACACAGACTGAGAAGATTCTGCACAGATACTCCTGTAGTC
ACAAACTCATACTCTTTCCGTCCAATCATGTTTCTACACCGCAGCCCCACTTCCTGGAGGCTCCTGTGCC
TTATGAACCAGATGGAGCTGCTCTCTTCTCTCTCCTCTTGCTAATCTGCTTTTGCTCTAAGTGAATAAAT
ATGTCTCCTGTGAAGACGAGGAAAGAGACCACTTCTGCCCCCACACTTGTCTGGCAGCATCATAGTATGA
CACATTTCCCATTTAAAATGGTTTTCTTGCTACACCGTGCTTGTTATTATCAATTTGCTGGTTCGTCTTC
CATTTCTCCAAAATCTGGGTCTATCATTTAAACAATTGCACCAAACGGGACGGCGCCTGTCACCAAGATA
TCAGACTTAGCTCTTTGCTCTATTATGTGCCAGGAAGGGAGCTAAGAGTTCTCAGGAGAGATCTGTGTGC
TGGGTGACTGGAAGAGCATCCAGGAAAAGTTTCTGCGGAGCTCGGGCTGGGCATAAAAGTCAGGGCAGAG
CCATCTATTGCTTACATTTGCTTCTGGGATCCAGATCTTTCGAAGCTAGCGCTACCGGTCGCCACCATGG
TGAGCAAGGGCGAGGAGCTGTTCACCGGGGTGGTGCCCATCCTGGTCGAGCTGGACGGCGACGTAAACGG
CCACAAGTTCAGCGTGTCCGGCGAGGGCGAGGGCGATGCCACCTACGGCAAGCTGACCCTGAAGCTGATC
TGCACCACCGGCAAGCTGCCCGTGCCCTGGCCCACCCTCGTGACCACCCTGGGCTACGGCGTGCAGTGCT
TCGCCCGCTACCCCGACCACATGAAGCAGCACGACTTCTTCAAGTCCGCCATGCCCGAAGGCTACGTCCA
GGAGCGCACCATCTTCTTCAAGGACGACGGCAACTACAAGACCCGCGCCGAGGTGAAGTTCGAGGGCGAC
ACCCTGGTGAACCGCATCGAGCTGAAGGGCATCGACTTCAAGGAGGACGGCAACATCCTGGGGCACAAGC
TGGAGTACAACTACAACAGCCACAACGTCTATATCACCGCCGACAAGCAGAAGAACGGCATCAAGGCCAA
CTTCAAGATCCGCCACAACATCGAGGACGGCGGCGTGCAGCTCGCCGACCACTACCAGCAGAACACCCCC
ATCGGCGACGGCCCCGTGCTGCTGCCCGACAACCACTACCTGAGCTACCAGTCCAAGCTGAGCAAAGACC
CCAACGAGAAGCGCGATCACATGGTCCTGCTGGAGTTCGTGACCGCCGCCGGGATCACTCTCGGCATGGA
CGAGCTGTACAAGTAAGTCGACGGCGCGCCGCGGCCGCGAATTCGATATCATAATCAACCTCTGGATTAC
AAAATTTGTGAAAGATTGACTGGTATTCTTAACTATGTTGCTCCTTTTACGCTATGTGGATACGCTGCTT
TAATGCCTTTGTATCATGCTATTGCTTCCCGTATGGCTTTCATTTTCTCCTCCTTGTATAAATCCTGGTT
AGTTCTTGCCACGGCGGAACTCATCGCCGCCTGCCTTGCCCGCTGCTGGACAGGGGCTCGGCTGTTGGGC
ACTGACAATTCCGTGGCTCGAGAGATCTTCGACTGTGCCTTCTAGTTGCCAGCCATCTGTTGTTTGCCCC
TCCCCCGTGCCTTCCTTGACCCTGGAAGGTGCCACTCCCACTGTCCTTTCCTAATAAAATGAGGAAATTG
CATCGCATTGTCTGAGTAGGTGTCATTCTATTCTGGGGGGTGGGGTGGGGCAGGACAGCAAGGGGGAGGA
TTGGGAAGACAATAGCAGGCATGAGATCTCACGTGCGGACCGAGCGGCCGCAGGAACCCCTAGTGATGGA
GTTGGCCACTCCCTCTCTGCGCGCTCGCTCGCTCACTGAGGCCGGGCGACCAAAGGTCGCCCGACGCCCG
GGCTTTGCCCGGGCGGCCTCAGTGAGCGAGCGAGCGCGCAGCTGCCTGCAGGGGCGCCTGATGCGGTATT
TTCTCCTTACGCATCTGTGCGGTATTTCACACCGCATA
[95 nt withheld, positions 2349-2443]
T
[46 nt withheld, positions 2445-2490]
C
[141 nt withheld, positions 2492-2632]
CCTTTGACGTTGGAGTCCACGTTCTTT
[37 nt withheld, positions 2660-2696]
ACTCTATCTCGGGCTATTCTTTTGATTTATAAGGGATTTTGCCGATTTCGGTCTATTGGTTAAAAAATGA
GCTGATTTAACAAAAATTTAACGCGAATTTTAACAAAATATTAACGTTTACAATTTTATGGTGCACTCTC
AGTACAATCTGCTCTGATGCCGCATAGTTAAGCCAGCCCCGACACCCGCCAACACCCGCTGACGCGCCCT
GACGGGCTTGTCTGCTCCCGGCATCCGCTTACAGACAAGCTGTGACCGTCTCCGGGAGCTGCATGTGTCA
GAGGTTTTCACCGTCATCACCGAAACGCGCGAGACGAAAGGGCCTCGTGATACGCCTATTTTTATAGGTT
AATGTCATGATAATAATGGTTTCTTAGACGTCAGGTGGCACTTTTCGGGGAAATGTGCGCGGAACCCCTA
TTTGTTTATTTTTCTAAATACATTCAAATATGTATCCGCTCATGAGACAATAACCCTGATAAATGCTTCA
ATAATATTGAAAAAGGAAGAGTATGAGTATTCAACATTTCCGTGTCGCCCTTATTCCCTTTTTTGCGGCA
TTTTGCCTTCCTGTTTTTGCTCACCCAGAAACGCTGGTGAAAGTAAAAGATGCTGAAGATCAGTTGGGTG
CACGAGTGGGTTACATCGAACTGGATCTCAACAGCGGTAAGATCCTTGAGAGTTTTCGCCCCGAAGAACG
TTTTCCAATGATGAGCACTTTTAAAGTTCTGCTATGTGGCGCGGTATTATCCCGTATTGACGCCGGGCAA
GAGCAACTCGGTCGCCGCATACACTATTCTCAGAATGACTTGGTTGAGTACTCACCAGTCACAGAAAAGC
ATCTTACGGATGGCATGACAGTAAGAGAATTATGCAGTGCTGCCATAACCATGAGTGATAACACTGCGGC
CAACTTACTTCTGACAACGATCGGAGGACCGAAGGAGCTAACCGCTTTTTTGCACAACATGGGGGATCAT
GTAACTCGCCTTGATCGTTGGGAACCGGAGCTGAATGAAGCCATACCAAACGACGAGCGTGACACCACGA
TGCCTGTAGCAATGGCAACAACGTTGCGCAAACTATTAACTGGCGAACTACTTACTCTAGCTTCCCGGCA
ACAATTAATAGACTGGATGGAGGCGGATAAAGTTGCAGGACCACTTCTGCGCTCGGCCCTTCCGGCTGGC
TGGTTTATTGCTGATAAATCTGGAGCCGGTGAGCGTGGGTCTCGCGGTATCATTGCAGCACTGGGGCCAG
ATGGTAAGCCCTCCCGTATCGTAGTTATCTACACGACGGGGAGTCAGGCAACTATGGATGAACGAAATAG
ACAGATCGCTGAGATAGGTGCCTCACTGATTAAGCATTGGTAACTGTCAGACCAAGTTTACTCATATATA
CTTTAGATTGATTTAAAACTTCATTTTTAATTTAAAAGGATCTAGGTGAAGATCCTTTTTGATAATCTCA
TGACCAAAATCCCTTAACGTGAGTTTTCGTTCCACTGAGCGTCAGACCCCGTAGAAAAGATCAAAGGATC
TTCTTGAGATCCTTTTTTTCTGCGCGTAATCTGCTGCTTGCAAACAAAAAAACCACCGCTACCAGCGGTG
GTTTGTTTGCCGGATCAAGAGCTACCAACTCTTTTTCCGAAGGTAACTGGCTTCAGCAGAGCGCAGATAC
CAAATACTGTTCTTCTAGTGTAGCCGTAGTTAGGCCACCACTTCAAGAACTCTGTAGCACCGCCTACATA
CCTCGCTCTGCTAATCCTGTTACCAGTGGCTGCTGCCAGTGGCGATAAGTCGTGTCTTACCGGGTTGGAC
TCAAGACGATAGTTACCGGATAAGGCGCAGCGGTCGGGCTGAACGGGGGGTTCGTGCACACAGCCCAGCT
TGGAGCGAACGACCTACACCGAACTGAGATACCTACAGCGTGAGCTATGAGAAAGCGCCACGCTTCCCGA
AGGGAGAAAGGCGGACAGGTATCCGGTAAGCGGCAGGGTCGGAACAGGAGAGCGCACGAGGGAGCTTCCA
GGGGGAAACGCCTGGTATCTTTATAGTCCTGTCGGGTTTCGCCACCTCTGACTTGAGCGTCGATTTTTGT
GATGCTCGTCAGGGGGGCGGAGCCTATGGAAAAACGCCAGCAACGCGGCCTTTTTACGGTTCCTGGCCTT
TTGCTGGCCTTTTGCTCACATGTCCT
